>Addgene plasmid #133194 | pOPS0553 | addgene full sequence | sequence record 275506 | Addgene NGS Result
CGCTCTTGGACTCCTGTTGATAGATCCAGTAATGACCTCAGAACTCCATCTGGATTTGTTCAGAACGCTC
GGTTGCCGCCGGGCGTTTTTTATTGGTGAGAATCCAGGCAATTGTGTCTCAAAATCTCTGATGTTACATT
GCACAAGATAAAAATATATCATCATGAACAATAAAACTGTCTGCTTACATAAACAGTAATACAAGGGGTG
TTATGAGCCATATTCAGCGTGAAACGAGCTGTAGCCGTCCGCGTCTGAACAGCAACATGGATGCGGATCT
GTATGGCTATAAATGGGCGCGTGATAACGTGGGTCAGAGCGGCGCGACCATTTATCGTCTGTATGGCAAA
CCGGATGCGCCGGAACTGTTTCTGAAACATGGCAAAGGCAGCGTGGCGAACGATGTGACCGATGAAATGG
TGCGTCTGAACTGGCTGACCGAATTTATGCCGCTGCCGACCATTAAACATTTTATTCGCACCCCGGATGA
TGCGTGGCTGCTGACCACCGCGATTCCGGGCAAAACCGCGTTTCAGGTGCTGGAAGAATATCCGGATAGC
GGCGAAAACATTGTGGATGCGCTGGCCGTGTTTCTGCGTCGTCTGCATAGCATTCCGGTGTGCAACTGCC
CGTTTAACAGCGATCGTGTGTTTCGTCTGGCCCAGGCGCAGAGCCGTATGAACAACGGCCTGGTGGATGC
GAGCGATTTTGATGATGAACGTAACGGCTGGCCGGTGGAACAGGTGTGGAAAGAAATGCATAAACTGCTG
CCGTTTAGCCCGGATAGCGTGGTGACCCACGGCGATTTTAGCCTGGATAACCTGATTTTCGATGAAGGCA
AACTGATTGGCTGCATTGATGTGGGCCGTGTGGGCATTGCGGATCGTTATCAGGATCTGGCCATTCTGTG
GAACTGCCTGGGCGAATTTAGCCCGAGCCTGCAAAAACGTCTGTTTCAGAAATATGGCATTGATAATCCG
GATATGAACAAACTGCAATTTCATCTGATGCTGGATGAATTTTTCTAATAATTAATTGAACTACTTTTCC
GCTGCATAACCCTGCTTCGGGGTCATTATAGCGATTTTTTCGGTATATCCATCCTTTTTCGCACGATATA
CAGGATTTTGCCAAAGGGTTCGTGTAGACTTTCCTTGGTGTATCCAACGGCGTCAGCCGGGCAGGATAGG
TGAAGTAGGCCCACCCGCGAGCGGGTGTTCCTTCTTCACTGTCCCTTATTCGCACCTGGCGGTGCTCAAC
GGGAATCCTGCTCTGCGAGGCTGGCCGTAGGCCGGCCGCGATGCAGGTGGCTGCTGAACCCCCAGCCGGA
ACTGACCCCACAAGGCCCTAGCGTTTGCAATGCACCAGGTCATCATTGACCCAGGCGTGTTCCACCAGGC
CGCTGCCTCGCAACTCTTCGCAGGCTTCGCCGACCTGCTCGCGCCACTTCTTCACGCGGGTGGAATCCGA
TCCGCACATGAGGCGGAAGGTTTCCAGCTTGAGCGGGTACGGCTCCCGGTGCGAGCTGAAATAGTCGAAC
ATCCGTCGGGCCGTCGGCGACAGCTTGCGGTACTTCTCCCATATGAATTTCGTGTAGTGGTCGCCAGCAA
ACAGCACGACGATTTCCTCGTCGATCAGGACCTGGCAACGGGACGTTTTCTTGCCACGGTCCAGGACGCG
GAAGCGGTGCAGCAGCGACACCGATTCCAGGTGCCCAACGCGGTCGGACGTGAAGCCCATCGCCGTCGCC
TGTAGGCGCGACAGGCATTCCTCGGCCTTCGTGTAATACCGGCCATTGATCGACCAGCCCAGGTCCTGGC
AAAGCTCGTAGAACGTGAAGGTGATCGGCTCGCCGATAGGGGTGCGCTTCGCGTACTCCAACACCTGCTG
CCACACCAGTTCGTCATCGTCGGCCCGCAGCTCGACGCCGGTGTAGGTGATCTTCACGTCCTTGTTGACG
TGGAAAATGACCTTGTTTTGCAGCGCCTCGCGCGGGATTTTCTTGTTGCGCGTGGTGAACAGGGCAGAGC
GGGCCGTGTCGTTTGGCATCGCTCGCATCGTGTCCGGCCACGGCGCAATATCGAACAAGGAAAGCTGCAT
TTCCTTGATCTGCTGCTTCGTGTGTTTCAGCAACGCGGCCTGCTTGGCTTCGCTGACCTGTTTTGCCAGG
TCCTCGCCGGCGGTTTTTCGCTTCTTGGTCGTCATAGTTCCTCGCGTGTCGATGGTCATCGACTTCGCCA
AACCTGCCGCCTCCTGTTCGAGCCGACGCGAACGCTCCACGGCGGCCGATGGCGCGGGCAGGGCAGGGGG
AGCCAGTTGCACGCTGTCGCGCTCGATCTTGGCCGTAGCTTGCTGGACTATCGAGCCGACGGACTGGAAG
GTTTCGCGGGGCGCACGCATGACGGTGCGGCTTGCGATGGTTTCGGCATCCTCGGCGGAAAACCCCGCGT
CGATCAGTTCTTGCCTGTATGCCTTCCGGTCAAACGTCCGATTCATTCACCCTCCTTGCGGGATTGCCCC
GGAATTAATTCCCCGGATCGATCCGTCGATCTTGATCCCCTGCGCCATCAGATCCTTGGCGGCAAGAAAG
CCATCCAGTTTACTTTGCAGGGCTTCCCAACCTTACCAGAGGGCGCCCCAGCTGGCAATTCCGGTTCGCT
TGCTGTCCATAAAACCGCCCAGTCTAGCTATCGCCATGTAAGCCCACTGCAAGCTACCTGCTTTCTCTTT
GCGCTTGCGTTTTCCCTTGTCCAGATAGCCCAGTAGCTGACATTCATCCGGGGTCAGCACCGTTTCTGCG
GACTGGCTTTCTACGTGGCTGCCATTTTTGGGGTGAGGCCGTTCGCGGCCGAGGGGCGCAGCCCCTGGGG
GGATGGGAGGCCCGCGTTAGCGGGCCGGGAGGGTTCGAGAAGGGGGGGCACCCCCCTTCGGCGTGCGCGG
TCACGCGCACAGGGCGCAGCCCTGGTTAAAAACAAGGTTTATAAATATTGGTTTAAAAGCAGGTTAAAAG
ACAGGTTAGCGGTGGCCGAAAAACGGGCGGAAACCCTTGCAAATGCTGGATTTTCTGCCTGTGGACAGCC
CCTCAAATGTCAATAGGTGCGCCCCTCATCTGTCAGCACTCTGCCCCTCAAGTGTCAAGGATCGCGCCCC
TCATCTGTCAGTAGTCGCGCCCCTCAAGTGTCAATACCGCAGGGCACTTATCCCCAGGCTTGTCCACATC
ATCTGTGGGAAACTCGCGTAAAATCAGGCGTTTTCGCCGATTTGCGAGGCTGGCCAGCTCCACGTCGCCG
GCCGAAATCGAGCCTGCCCCTCATCTGTCAACGCCGCGCCGGGTGAGTCGGCCCCTCAAGTGTCAACGTC
CGCCCCTCATCTGTCAGTGAGGGCCAAGTTTTCCGCGAGGTATCCACAACGCCGGCGGCCCTACATGGCT
CTGCTGTAGTGAGTGGGTTGCGCTCCGGCAGCGGTCCTGATCCCCCGCAGAAAAAAAGGATCTCAAGAAG
ATCCTTTGATCTTTTCTACATTACTGCATGAGCTTGTGGAAGTGTGCTGAGCATAAATGATTCTCCTAGC
TGTTCTTTGGGTAAGTACGCCATCAGGACGTTGTGAGTGGCGCGATTTTTAGCGGCTGAAATCAGCCCTT
GAGCCTGTCGGCAAGTCGCGTCATGAGGTCCATGCGCTCATGCAGGATCGCCACGACCAACGCGGGTTCG
CCCGCACGCGGCAGGCAAAAAACGTAGTGGTGTTCGCAGCGGGCCATCCGCAGCGCGGGAAAGAGTTCGC
TCATGTCCTTAAACGGGCCTTCGCCGGCGGCAAGCCTGGCTATGCCCTGTTCCAGCTTAGCGATATAGCG
GCGCACCTGCGCCGCGCCCCACTCCCGGCGCGTGTAGCGGATGATGCCGCGTAGATCGGCTTCGGCCTCA
GCCGTGAGGATGTAGGCCGTCAAGCGCGATCCCCGCTGAGTTCTTCATCAAGAATTTCGCCGACGCTCTT
GGTGGACACCTTGCCGGCAAGCCCATCGTTGATGCGGTTCCCCAGCATGGTTTTCAGTTCCTGCCATGCC
TGATCGGCATCAGCGTCACCGGGGAACAGACGTTCGAGGGCGTATTGCTTAATGGTCTTGCCCTGCAAGG
CGGCCAGGGCTTTCAGGCTCTGGTGCTGCTGGTCCGTCATGTCGATTGTCAGGCGGCTCATTGGATAACC
TCCATAAAATACACGTAACCACATTAGCACATATGTGGGCGTGAGGCTACAGCGCGAGGCGCATTAAGGT
CGGGAAAATGCGCTAGGCGCATTTAAATTGCGTATTGCTGTAATGCGCCATGCCGGCTAGACTAGGCCCA
AATGGGTATACCCAATTTGACCAAGGGGGACGCGATGAGGGCGGCCAAGCACTACCGACAACTTCTATCC
ATCGACTTCAACATCGAGGCGCTGGCCTTCGTGCCTGGACCCGACGGCACACGCGGCCGGCGCATCCACG
TCCTGGGGCGCGAGGTCCGCGACCGGCCCGGCCTGGTCGAGTACCTTTCGCCGGCGTTCGGCTCGCGGGT
GGCGCTGGACGGCTACTGCAAGGCCAATTTCGATGCAGTGCTGCACCTGGCGTACCCCGATCATCAGCAA
TGGGGCCACGCATGAAGCGCCGAAGCTACGCCATGCTGCGCGCCGCTGCCGCGCTGGCCGTCCTGGTCGT
TGCCTCGCCGGCATGGGCCGAGCTGCGCGGCGAGGTCGTGCGCATCATCGACGGCGACACCATCGACGTG
CTGGTAGACAAGCAGCCGGTGCGCGTGCGCCTGGTGGACATTGACGCGCCGGAAAAGCGGCAAGCCTTCG
GCGAACGTGCGCGCCAGGCGCTGGCCGGCATGGTGTTCCGCCGGCACGTCCTGGTCGACGAGAAGGACAC
CGACCGTTACGGCCGCACGCTGGGCACCGTCTGGGTCAACATGGAGCTGGCCAGCCGGCCGCCGCAGCCG
CGCAACGTCAACGCCGCGATGGTTCACCAGGGCATGGCGTGGGCCTATCGCTTCCACGGCCGCGCGGCCG
ACCCTGAAATGCTGCGGCTCGAACAGGAGGCGCGAGGCAAGCGCGTCGGCCTCTGGTCCGATCCGCACGC
CGTCGAGCCGTGGAAATGGCGACGCGAGAGCAACAACCGGAGGGACGAAGGTTGAAGGTCGCCCGCATCT
ACCTGCGCGCCAGTACGGACGAGCAGAATCTTGAACGCCAGGAGAGCCTTGTAGCGGCCACGCGGGCCGC
CGGGTACTACGTCGCCGGCATCTACCGCGAGAAGGCGTCCGGCGCACGCGCCGACCGGCCCGAGCTGCTG
CGCATGATCGCGGACCTGCAACCTGGTGAAGTCGTCGTTGCGGAGAAGATCGACCGCATCAGCCGCTTGC
CGTTGGCCGAGGCCGAGCGCCTGGTTGCGTCGATCCGGGCCAAAGGGGCCAAGCTGGCCGTGCCTGGCGT
GGTGGACCTGTCGGAGCTGGCCGCCGAGGCGAACGGAGTGGCGAAAATCGTTCTGGAATCCGTCCAGGAC
ATGCTTTTGAAGCTCGCCTTGCAGATGGCCCGCGACGACTACGAGGATCGGCGCGAGCGTCAACGTCAGG
GTGTCCAGTTGGCGAAGGCCGCCGGCCGCTACACCGGCCGCAAACGTGACGCCGGCATGCACGACCGCAT
CATCACGCTTCGCTCCGGCGGATCGAGCATTGCCAAGACGGCCAAGCTGGTCGGATGCAGCCCGAGCCAG
GTCAAACGAGTGTGGGCGGCCTGGAACGCGCAGCAGCAAAAATAAAGCCGGGCAGTGCCCGGCTTTTCTC
ACCTTTTCGCGTCCCGCAGGGCCGCTGCGAGCGCCCTACCTAGATCCTCGCTTTCCCCCTCGGTGTAGTC
CGGCCAGGGCACGAAGGGCGCGGATGCGAACCTGTTGAGCAGGTCAGATCTAGGGCGGCGGATTTGTCCT
ACTCAGGAGAGCGTTCACCGACAAACAACAGATAAAACGAAAGGCCCAGTCTTTCGACTGAGCCTTTCGT
TTTATTTGATGCCTGCCGAATTCGGATCCGGAGCTCGACACGACATTGTCGTCACCTTTGTCGGGTCCGC
GACAAGCTTTTTGTTCCTCGATCCCGTATGTTTTCGCCTAAATATCTGAAACAGCAGCAAATTATTTTTC
GTTAGCTCAATCGGCCCACTTGGCACGAGTCTTGAAATTTATTGCGAGGCGGCGGAGCTGCCGGCCGCAT
CCGTGCGGCATAACCACGGTTGTGAACAAATGAAGGAAGGCCAAATGCGTAAAGGCGAAGAGCTGTTCAC
TGGTGTCGTCCCTATTCTGGTGGAACTGGATGGTGATGTCAACGGTCATAAGTTTTCCGTGCGTGGCGAG
GGTGAAGGTGACGCAACTAATGGTAAACTGACGCTGAAGTTCATCTGTACTACTGGTAAACTGCCGGTAC
CTTGGCCGACTCTGGTAACGACGCTGACTTATGGTGTTCAGTGCTTTGCTCGTTATCCGGACCATATGAA
GCAGCATGACTTCTTCAAGTCCGCCATGCCGGAAGGCTATGTGCAGGAACGCACGATTTCCTTTAAGGAT
GACGGCACGTACAAAACGCGTGCGGAAGTGAAATTTGAAGGCGATACCCTGGTAAACCGCATTGAGCTGA
AAGGCATTGACTTTAAAGAAGATGGCAATATCCTGGGCCATAAGCTGGAATACAATTTTAACAGCCACAA
TGTTTACATCACCGCCGATAAACAAAAAAATGGCATTAAAGCGAATTTTAAAATTCGCCACAACGTTGAG
GATGGCAGCGTGCAGCTGGCTGATCACTACCAGCAAAACACTCCAATCGGTGATGGTCCTGTTCTGCTGC
CAGACAATCACTATCTGAGCACGCAAAGCGTTCTGTCTAAAGATCCGAACGAGAAACGCGATCATATGGT
TCTGCTGGAGTTCGTAACCGCAGCGGGCATCACGCATGGTATGGATGAACTGTACAAATGAGCTTGCTCG
AAGATTCCGTTTTACAACGTCGTGACTGGG
Features (pLannotate 1.2.2; 14 found; start..end, strand, type, name):
      9..103     +  terminator     lambda t0 terminator: transcription terminator from phage lambda
    213..1025    +  CDS            aphA1: KKA1_ECOLX - Also known as nptI. Protein inferred from homology: Swiss-Prot protein existence level 3. Resistance to kanamycin and structurally-related aminoglycosides, including amikacin. From Escherichia coli.
   1179..1287    +  oriT           oriT: incP origin of transfer
   1348..2496    -  CDS            trfA: trans-acting replication protein that binds to and activates oriV
   2548..2829    -  CDS            tnpA (fragment): TN5P_ECOLX - Also known as tnp. Experimental evidence at protein level: Swiss-Prot protein existence level 1. Mediates transposition of transposon Tn5 by a 'cut and paste' mechanism. First, the monomeric transposase binds the 19 bp inverted DNA repeats flanking the transposon. Then, dimerization of the DNA- bound transposase creates a synaptic DNA complex. After nicking of the first DNA strand, excision of the transposon proceeds through a series of intermediates. The transposase then mediates the insertion of the transposon at a new site by strand transfer. The activity of the wild- type tran
   2889..3420    -  rep_origin     oriV: incP origin of replication
   3476..3511    -  rep_origin     CloDF13 ori (fragment): Plasmids containing the CloDF13 (CDF) origin of replication can be propagated in E. coli cells that contain additional plasmids with compatible origins.
   3635..3943    -  CDS            parE: PARE_ECOLX - Experimental evidence at protein level: Swiss-Prot protein existence level 1. Toxin component of a type II toxin-antitoxin (TA) system involved in plasmid partition. Acts by inhibiting DNA gyrase, converting supercoiled plasmid DNA into a singly cleaved linear form in an ATP-dependent fashion. To do so it probably interacts with one of the gyrase subunits. Gyrase inhibition is prevented by antitoxin ParD, and is reversed in vitro by incubation with ParD. In cells that have lost the plasmid filamentation and growth inhibition occur; this is suppressed when ParD is supplied in trans
   3943..4191    -  CDS            parD: PARD_ECOLX - Experimental evidence at protein level: Swiss-Prot protein existence level 1. Antitoxin component of a type II toxin-antitoxin (TA) system involved in plasmid partition. Inhibits the anti-DNA gyrase activity of toxin ParE; reverses and restores gyrase catalytic activity in vitro. The parDE operon alone is capable of stabilizing an RK2-derived minireplicon under defined growth conditions in several different Gram- negative bacteria. It does so by the post-segregational killing (PSK) of plasmid-free cells, also referred to as a plasmid addiction system. Binds its own promoter, autor
   4320..5162    +  CDS            parB: PARB4_ECOLX - Protein predicted: Swiss-Prot protein existence level 4. Involved in plasmid partition. From Escherichia coli.
   5126..5782    +  CDS            parA: PARA4_ECOLX - Protein inferred from homology: Swiss-Prot protein existence level 3. Involved in plasmid partition. From Escherichia coli.
   5942..6028    -  terminator     rrnB T1 terminator: Escherichia coli rrnB; transcription terminator T1 from the E. coli rrnB gene
   6275..6988    +  CDS            superfolder GFP: GFP variant that folds robustly even when fused to poorly folded proteins (Pédelacq et al., 2006)
   7008..7030    +  CDS            lacZα (fragment): LacZα fragment of β-galactosidase; lacZ fragment
