[The description below was written by a language model from this plasmid's Addgene catalogue record and pLannotate feature annotations shown in this document.]
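Description:
pOPS0553 is a low-copy, broad-host-range bacterial reporter plasmid of about 7 kb, built by Golden Gate assembly in the pOGG026 backbone and distributed as one member of a barcoded "Plasmid-ID" set. The feature table shows an RK2/IncP-type replicon: oriV together with the trfA replication initiator, an IncP oriT that allows conjugative mobilisation from a donor strain supplying transfer functions, and a stability region comprising the parDE toxin–antitoxin pair and the parA and parB partition genes. These elements help retain the plasmid in cells growing without antibiotic pressure. Selection is by kanamycin through aphA1 (nptI). Lambda t0 and rrnB T1 terminators insulate the cloning region. The short tnpA, CloDF13 ori and lacZα fragments appear to be annotation remnants rather than functional parts.

The payload combines three modules. The promoter module is PsNifH, a nifH promoter taken from pOGG043; it is not annotated in the feature table but presumably lies in the unannotated stretch immediately upstream of the reporter. The coding module is superfolder GFP. The terminator module carries a unique 12-nucleotide barcode next to a universal primer binding site. According to the record, this barcode is the only difference between pOPS0553 and its sibling plasmids. Because nifH promoters are activated under nitrogen-fixing conditions, sfGFP fluorescence reports nitrogenase gene expression, while the barcode allows the strain carrying the plasmid to be identified by amplification and sequencing from mixed populations. The associated work used the set to measure rhizobial competitiveness for nodule occupancy and N2 fixation in legume nodules at the same time.
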