Addgene plasmid #133194: pOPS0553
Purpose: Reporter plasmid with a 12-nucleotide specific "barcode" sequence. This plasmid is not available as an individual bacterial stab, but can be requested as part of the Plasmid-ID Kit (Kit #1000000168 ).
Depositing lab: Philip Poole. Depositing organization: University of Oxford. Publication: Optimizing Rhizobium-legume symbioses by simultaneous measurement of rhizobial competitiveness and N2 fixation in nodules. Mendoza-Suarez MA, Geddes BA, Sanchez-Canizares C, Ramirez-Gonzalez RH, Kirchhelle C, Jorrin B, Poole PS. Proc Natl Acad Sci U S A. 2020 May 5;117(18):9822-9831. doi: 10.1073/pnas.1921225117. Epub 2020 Apr 21. PubMed 32317381.
Backbone
  Vector backbone: pOGG026 (Addgene ID 113992)
  Vector type: Bacterial Expression
Growth in bacteria
  Bacterial resistance: Kanamycin, 50 μg/mL
  Growth temperature: 37°C
  Growth strain: ST18 (S17 delta pir delta hemA)
  Copy number: Low Copy
Gene/Insert
  Gene/Insert name: PU module (PsNifH from pOGG043), SC module (sfGFP from pOGG037), and T module (GCTCGAAGATTC and universal primer binding site)
  Species: Synthetic
  Mutation: Domesticated for Golden Gate cloning
  Cloning method: Unknown
Terms and licenses: Academic/Nonprofit Terms; Industry Terms: Not Available to Industry
Depositor comments: The only difference is the sequence: GCTCGAAGATTC . Please note that this plasmid may require a unique bacterial strain, so make sure to confirm that you can also obtain the appropriate growth strain. Please contact us or contact our distributors if you have any questions. This plasmid is not available as an individual bacterial stab, but can be requested as part of the Plasmid-ID Kit (Kit #1000000168 ).
How to cite: pOPS0553 was a gift from Philip Poole (Addgene plasmid # 133194)
